>Addgene plasmid #49599 | EGFP-Rab20 | depositor full sequence | sequence record 74240 | EGFP-Rab20 sequence 4735 bps
TAGTTATTAATAGTAATCAATTACGGGGTCATTAGTTCATAGCCCATATATGGAGTTCCGCGTTACATAA
CTTACGGTAAATGGCCCGCCTGGCTGACCGCCCAACGACCCCCGCCCATTGACGTCAATAATGACGTATG
TTCCCATAGTAACGCCAATAGGGACTTTCCATTGACGTCAATGGGTGGAGTATTTACGGTAAACTGCCCA
CTTGGCAGTACATCAAGTGTATCATATGCCAAGTACGCCCCCTATTGACGTCAATGACGGTAAATGGCCC
GCCTGGCATTATGCCCAGTACATGACCTTATGGGACTTTCCTACTTGGCAGTACATCTACGTATTAGTCA
TCGCTATTACCATGGTGATGCGGTTTTGGCAGTACATCAATGGGCGTGGATAGCGGTTTGACTCACGGGG
ATTTCCAAGTCTCCACCCCATTGACGTCAATGGGAGTTTGTTTTGGCACCAAAATCAACGGGACTTTCCA
AAATGTCGTAACAACTCCGCCCCATTGACGCAAATGGGCGGTAGGCGTGTACGGTGGGAGGTCTATATAA
GCAGAGCTGGTTTAGTGAACCGTCAGATCCGCTAGCGCTACCGGTCGCCACCATGGTGAGCAAGGGCGAG
GAGCTGTTCACCGGGGTGGTGCCCATCCTGGTCGAGCTGGACGGCGACGTAAACGGCCACAAGTTCAGCG
TGTCCGGCGAGGGCGAGGGCGATGCCACCTACGGCAAGCTGACCCTGAAGTTCATCTGCACCACCGGCAA
GCTGCCCGTGCCCTGGCCCACCCTCGTGACCACCCTGACCTACGGCGTGCAGTGCTTCAGCCGCTACCCC
GACCACATGAAGCAGCACGACTTCTTCAAGTCCGCCATGCCCGAAGGCTACGTCCAGGAGCGCACCATCT
TCTTCAAGGACGACGGCAACTACAAGACCCGCGCCGAGGTGAAGTTCGAGGGCGACACCCTGGTGAACCG
CATCGAGCTGAAGGGCATCGACTTCAAGGAGGACGGCAACATCCTGGGGCACAAGCTGGAGTACAACTAC
AACAGCCACAACGTCTATATCATGGCCGACAAGCAGAAGAACGGCATCAAGGTGAACTTCAAGATCCGCC
ACAACATCGAGGACGGCAGCGTGCAGCTCGCCGACCACTACCAGCAGAACACCCCCATCGGCGACGGCCC
CGTGCTGCTGCCCGACAACCACTACCTGAGCACCCAGTCCGCCCTGAGCAAAGACCCCAACGAGAAGCGC
GATCACATGGTCCTGCTGGAGTTCGTGACCGCCGCCGGGATCACTCTCGGCATGGACGAGCTGTACAAGT
CCGGCCGGACTCAGATCTCGAGCTCAAGCTTCGAATTCTGCAGTCGACGGTACCGCGGGCCCGGGATCCA
CCGGATCTAGATAACTGATCATAATCAGCCATACCACATTTGTAGAGGTTTTACTTGCTTTAAAAAACCT
CCCACACCTCCCCCTGAACCTGAAACATAAAATGAATGCAATTGTTGTTGTTAACTTGTTTATTGCAGCT
TATAATGGTTACAAATAAAGCAATAGCATCACAAATTTCACAAATAAAGCATTTTTTTCACTGCATTCTA
GTTGTGGTTTGTCCAAACTCATCAATGTATCTTAACGCGTAAATTGTAAGCGTTAATATTTTGTTAAAAT
TCGCGTTAAATTTTTGTTAAATCAGCTCATTTTTTAACCAATAGGCCGAAATCGGCAAAATCCCTTATAA
ATCAAAAGAATAGACCGAGATAGGGT
[37 nt withheld, positions 1777-1813]
AAAGAACGTGGACTCCAACGTCAAAGG
[49 nt withheld, positions 1841-1889]
T
[91 nt withheld, positions 1891-1981]
G
[124 nt withheld, positions 1983-2106]
CAGGTGGCACTTTTCGGGGAAATGTGCGCGGAACCCCTATTTGTTTATTTTTCTAAATACATTCAAATAT
GTATCCGCTCATGAGACAATAACCCTGATAAATGCTTCAATAATATTGAAAAAGGAAGAGTCCTGAGGCG
GAAAGAACCAGCTGTGGAATGTGTGTCAGTTAGGGTGTGGAAAGTCCCCAGGCTCCCCAGCAGGCAGAAG
TATGCAAAGCATGCATCTCAATTAGTCAGCAACCAGGTGTGGAAAGTCCCCAGGCTCCCCAGCAGGCAGA
AGTATGCAAAGCATGCATCTCAATTAGTCAGCAACCATAGTCCCGCCCCTAACTCCGCCCATCCCGCCCC
TAACTCCGCCCAGTTCCGCCCATTCTCCGCCCCATGGCTGACTAATTTTTTTTATTTATGCAGAGGCCGA
GGCCGCCTCGGCCTCTGAGCTATTCCAGAAGTAGTGAGGAGGCTTTTTTGGAGGCCTAGGCTTTTGCAAA
GATCGATCAAGAGACAGGATGAGGATCGTTTCGCATGATTGAACAAGATGGATTGCACGCAGGTTCTCCG
GCCGCTTGGGTGGAGAGGCTATTCGGCTATGACTGGGCACAACAGACAATCGGCTGCTCTGATGCCGCCG
TGTTCCGGCTGTCAGCGCAGGGGCGCCCGGTTCTTTTTGTCAAGACCGACCTGTCCGGTGCCCTGAATGA
ACTGCAAGACGAGGCAGCGCGGCTATCGTGGCTGGCCACGACGGGCGTTCCTTGCGCAGCTGTGCTCGAC
GTTGTCACTGAAGCGGGAAGGGACTGGCTGCTATTGGGCGAAGTGCCGGGGCAGGATCTCCTGTCATCTC
ACCTTGCTCCTGCCGAGAAAGTATCCATCATGGCTGATGCAATGCGGCGGCTGCATACGCTTGATCCGGC
TACCTGCCCATTCGACCACCAAGCGAAACATCGCATCGAGCGAGCACGTACTCGGATGGAAGCCGGTCTT
GTCGATCAGGATGATCTGGACGAAGAGCATCAGGGGCTCGCGCCAGCCGAACTGTTCGCCAGGCTCAAGG
CGAGCATGCCCGACGGCGAGGATCTCGTCGTGACCCATGGCGATGCCTGCTTGCCGAATATCATGGTGGA
AAATGGCCGCTTTTCTGGATTCATCGACTGTGGCCGGCTGGGTGTGGCGGACCGCTATCAGGACATAGCG
TTGGCTACCCGTGATATTGCTGAAGAGCTTGGCGGCGAATGGGCTGACCGCTTCCTCGTGCTTTACGGTA
TCGCCGCTCCCGATTCGCAGCGCATCGCCTTCTATCGCCTTCTTGACGAGTTCTTCTGAGCGGGACTCTG
GGGTTCGAAATGACCGACCAAGCGACGCCCAACCTGCCATCACGAGATTTCGATTCCACCGCCGCCTTCT
ATGAAAGGTTGGGCTTCGGAATCGTTTTCCGGGACGCCGGCTGGATGATCCTCCAGCGCGGGGATCTCAT
GCTGGAGTTCTTCGCCCACCCTAGGGGGAGGCTAACTGAAACACGGAAGGAGACAATACCGGAAGGAACC
CGCGCTATGACGGCAATAAAAAGACAGAATAAAACGCACGGTGTTGGGTCGTTTGTTCATAAACGCGGGG
TTCGGTCCCAGGGCTGGCACTCTGTCGATACCCCACCGAGACCCCATTGGGGCCAATACGCCCGCGTTTC
TTCCTTTTCCCCACCCCACCCCCCAAGTTCGGGTGAAGGCCCAGGGCTCGCAGCCAACGTCGGGGCGGCA
GGCCCTGCCATAGCCTCAGGTTACTCATATATACTTTAGATTGATTTAAAACTTCATTTTTAATTTAAAA
GGATCTAGGTGAAGATCCTTTTTGATAATCTCATGACCAAAATCCCTTAACGTGAGTTTTCGTTCCACTG
AGCGTCAGACCCCGTAGAAAAGATCAAAGGATCTTCTTGAGATCCTTTTTTTCTGCGCGTAATCTGCTGC
TTGCAAACAAAAAAACCACCGCTACCAGCGGTGGTTTGTTTGCCGGATCAAGAGCTACCAACTCTTTTTC
CGAAGGTAACTGGCTTCAGCAGAGCGCAGATACCAAATACTGTCCTTCTAGTGTAGCCGTAGTTAGGCCA
CCACTTCAAGAACTCTGTAGCACCGCCTACATACCTCGCTCTGCTAATCCTGTTACCAGTGGCTGCTGCC
AGTGGCGATAAGTCGTGTCTTACCGGGTTGGACTCAAGACGATAGTTACCGGATAAGGCGCAGCGGTCGG
GCTGAACGGGGGGTTCGTGCACACAGCCCAGCTTGGAGCGAACGACCTACACCGAACTGAGATACCTACA
GCGTGAGCTATGAGAAAGCGCCACGCTTCCCGAAGGGAGAAAGGCGGACAGGTATCCGGTAAGCGGCAGG
GTCGGAACAGGAGAGCGCACGAGGGAGCTTCCAGGGGGAAACGCCTGGTATCTTTATAGTCCTGTCGGGT
TTCGCCACCTCTGACTTGAGCGTCGATTTTTGTGATGCTCGTCAGGGGGGCGGAGCCTATGGAAAAACGC
CAGCAACGCGGCCTTTTTACGGTTCCTGGCCTTTTGCTGGCCTTTTGCTCACATGTTCTTTCCTGCGTTA
TCCCCTGATTCTGTGGATAACCGTATTACCGCCATGCAT
Features (pLannotate 1.2.2; 14 found; start..end, strand, type, name):
     61..364     +  enhancer       CMV enhancer: human cytomegalovirus immediate early enhancer
    365..568     +  promoter       CMV promoter: human cytomegalovirus (CMV) immediate early promoter
    613..1329    +  CDS            EGFP: EGFP is a basic (constitutively fluorescent) green fluorescent protein published in 1996, derived from Aequorea victoria. It is reported to be a rapidly-maturing weak dimer with moderate acid sensitivity.
   1343..1399    +  misc_feature   MCS: multiple cloning site
   1416..1500    +  CDS            large T antigen (fragment): large T antigen from SV40 (simian virus 40)
   1523..1644    +  polyA_signal   SV40 poly(A) signal: SV40 polyadenylation signal
   1678..2106    -  rep_origin     f1 ori (sequence partly withheld): f1 bacteriophage origin of replication; arrow indicates direction of (+) strand synthesis
   2133..2237    +  promoter       AmpR promoter: bla
   2239..2596    +  promoter       SV40 promoter: SV40 enhancer and early promoter
   2631..3425    +  CDS            NeoR/KanR: aminoglycoside phosphotransferase from Tn5; aph(3')-II (or nptII); confers resistance to neomycin, kanamycin, and G418 (Geneticin®)
   3446..3598    +  CDS            ble (fragment): BLE_KLEPN - Experimental evidence at protein level: Swiss-Prot protein existence level 1. Binding protein with a strong affinity to the bleomycin family of antibiotics. Binds to CL990; an antimitotic-antibiotic compound. From Klebsiella pneumoniae.
   3657..3704    +  polyA_signal   HSV TK poly(A) signal: herpes simplex virus thymidine kinase polyadenylation signal (Cole and Stacy, 1985)
   3795..3811    -  polyA_signal   bGH poly(A) signal (fragment): bovine growth hormone polyadenylation signal
   4033..4621    +  rep_origin     ori: high-copy-number ColE1/pMB1/pBR322/pUC origin of replication
