[The description below was written by a language model from this plasmid's Addgene catalogue record and pLannotate feature annotations shown in this document.]
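Description:
EGFP-Rab20 is a mammalian expression plasmid built on the Clontech EGFP C2 backbone, designed to produce human Rab20 (RAB20), a Rab-family small GTPase, fused at its N terminus to EGFP. According to the catalogue entry, an insert of about 600 bp was placed between the EcoRI and SalI sites of the multiple cloning site downstream of EGFP, both sites being retained, and the Rab20 sequence was derived from an earlier RFP-Rab20 plasmid. Transcription is driven by the human cytomegalovirus immediate early enhancer and promoter and terminated by the SV40 polyadenylation signal, giving strong constitutive expression in transfected cells.

The plasmid replicates in bacteria at high copy from a ColE1/pUC-type origin and also carries an f1 phage origin. A single Tn5 aminoglycoside phosphotransferase gene (NeoR/KanR) serves both hosts. A bacterial bla-type promoter drives it for kanamycin selection in E. coli, and the SV40 enhancer/early promoter with an HSV TK polyadenylation signal drives it for G418 selection of stable mammalian lines. The short large T antigen, ble and bGH poly(A) fragments in the annotation are probably residual backbone sequence or partial matches, not functional elements.

The annotated sequence record is 4,735 nt, close to the stated size of the empty backbone and not the listed total of about 5,300 bp. Its feature table shows an intact multiple cloning site directly after EGFP with no Rab20 coding feature. The deposited sequence may therefore correspond to the parental vector, so the insert and fusion junction cannot be confirmed from this annotation. As described, the construct is suited to expressing fluorescently tagged Rab20 for live or fixed-cell imaging of its localisation.
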