Addgene plasmid #49599: EGFP-Rab20
Purpose: expresses EGFP-Rab20 in mammalian cells
Depositing lab: Marci Scidmore.
Backbone
  Vector backbone: EGFP C2
  Backbone manufacturer: Clontech
  Backbone size w/o insert (bp): 4700
  Total vector size (bp): 5300
  Vector type: Mammalian Expression
  Selectable markers: Neomycin (select with G418)
Growth in bacteria
  Bacterial resistance: Kanamycin, 50 μg/mL
  Growth temperature: 37°C
  Growth strain: DH5alpha
  Copy number: High Copy
Gene/Insert
  Gene/Insert name: Rab20
  Species: H. sapiens (human)
  Insert size (bp): 600
  GenBank ID: NM_017817.1
  Entrez Gene: RAB20
  Promoter: CMV
  Tag / fusion protein: EGFP (N terminal on insert)
  Cloning method: Restriction Enzyme; 5′ cloning site EcoRI (not destroyed); 3′ cloning site SalI (not destroyed)
  Sequencing primers: 5′ EGFP C (CATGGTCCTGCTGGAGTTCGTG)
Resource information
  A portion of this plasmid was derived from a plasmid made by: Rab20 derived from RFP-Rab20 (obtained from Dr. Craig Roy)
Terms and licenses: Academic/Nonprofit Terms; Industry Terms: Not Available to Industry
How to cite: EGFP-Rab20 was a gift from Marci Scidmore (Addgene plasmid # 49599)
