>Addgene plasmid #49599 | EGFP-Rab20 | addgene partial sequence | sequence record 76282 | EGFP-C 5'-CATGGTCCTGCTGGAGTTCGTG-3'
CTCTCGGCATGGACGAGCTGTACAAGTCCGGACTCAGATCCAGGCAAAGGGGTCTCCGGGCCAGAGTTCG
GCCGCTGTTCTGCGCCTTGCTGCTGTCACTCGGTCGCTTCGTCCGGGGCGACGGCGTGGGAGGAGACCCC
GCGGTCGCGTTGCCACATCGCCGTTTCGAGTACAAATACAGCTTCAAGGGGCCGCACCTGGTGCAGAGCG
ACGGGACCGTGCCCTTCTGGGCCCACGCGGGGAATGCTATTCCAAGTTCAGATCAAATTCGAGTAGCACC
ATCTTTAAAAAGCCAAAGAGGCTCAGTGTGGACAAAGACAAAAGCGGCCTTTGAGAACTGGGAAGTTGAG
GTGACATTTCGAGTGACTGGAAGAGGTCGAATTGGAGCTGATGGCCTAGCAATTTGGTATGCAGAAAATC
AAGGCTTGGAGGGCCCTGTGTTTGGATCAGCTGATCTGTGGAATGGTGTTGGAATATTTTTTGATTCTTT
TGACAATGATGGAAAGAAAAATAATCCTGCTATAGTAATTATAGGCAACAATGGACAAATCCATTATGAC
CATCAAAATGACGGGGCTAGTCAAGCTTTGGCAAGTTGCCAGAGGGACTTCCGCAACAAACCCTATCCTG
TCCGAGCAAAGATTACCTATTACCAGAACACACTGACAGTAATGATCAATAATGGCTTTACACCAGATAA
AAATGATTATGAATTTTGTGCCAAAGTGGAAAATATGATTATCCCTGCACAAGGGCATTTTGGAATATCT
GCTGCAACTGGAGGTCTTGCAGATGACCATGATGTCCTTTCTTTTCTGACTTTCCAGTTGACTGAACCTG
GAAAAGAGCCGCCCACACCAGATAAAGAAATTTCGGAAAAGGAAAAAGAAAAGTATCAGGAGGAATTTGA
GCACTTTCAACAAGAATTGGATAAAAAAAAAGAGGAATTCCAGAAGGGCCACCCCGACCTCCAAGGGCAG
CCTGCGGAGGAA
